>Addgene plasmid #148412 | pcDNA3.1-MS2-HA-HsNot1iso1_1085-1317-shRNAres_AC | depositor full sequence | sequence record 290860 | Full Sequence
GACGGATCGGGAGATCTCCCGATCCCCTATGGTGCACTCTCAGTACAATCTGCTCTGATGCCGCATAGTT
AAGCCAGTATCTGCTCCCTGCTTGTGTGTTGGAGGTCGCTGAGTAGTGCGCGAGCAAAATTTAAGCTACA
ACAAGGCAAGGCTTGACCGACAATTGCATGAAGAATCTGCTTAGGGTTAGGCGTTTTGCGCTGCTTCGCG
ATGTACGGGCCAGATATACGCGTTGACATTGATTATTGACTAGTTATTAATAGTAATCAATTACGGGGTC
ATTAGTTCATAGCCCATATATGGAGTTCCGCGTTACATAACTTACGGTAAATGGCCCGCCTGGCTGACCG
CCCAACGACCCCCGCCCATTGACGTCAATAATGACGTATGTTCCCATAGTAACGCCAATAGGGACTTTCC
ATTGACGTCAATGGGTGGAGTATTTACGGTAAACTGCCCACTTGGCAGTACATCAAGTGTATCATATGCC
AAGTACGCCCCCTATTGACGTCAATGACGGTAAATGGCCCGCCTGGCATTATGCCCAGTACATGACCTTA
TGGGACTTTCCTACTTGGCAGTACATCTACGTATTAGTCATCGCTATTACCATGGTGATGCGGTTTTGGC
AGTACATCAATGGGCGTGGATAGCGGTTTGACTCACGGGGATTTCCAAGTCTCCACCCCATTGACGTCAA
TGGGAGTTTGTTTTGGCACCAAAATCAACGGGACTTTCCAAAATGTCGTAACAACTCCGCCCCATTGACG
CAAATGGGCGGTAGGCGTGTACGGTGGGAGGTCTATATAAGCAGAGCTCTCTGGCTAACTAGAGAACCCA
CTGCTTACTGGCTTATCGAAATTAATACGACTCACTATAGGGAGACCCAAGCTTGCCACCATGGCTTCTA
ACTTTACTCAGTTCGTTCTCGTCGACAATGGCGGAACTGGCGACGTGACTGTCGCCCCAAGCAACTTCGC
TAACGGGGTCGCTGAATGGATCAGCTCTAACTCGCGATCACAGGCTTACAAAGTAACCTGTAGCGTTCGT
CAGAGCTCTGCGCAGAATCGCAAATACACCATCAAAGTCGAGGTGCCTAAAGTGGCAACCCAGACTGTTG
GTGGTGAAGAGCTTCCTGTAGCCGGATGGAGATCTTACTTAAATATGGAACTAACCATTCCAATTTTCGC
CACGAATTCCGACTGCGAGCTTATTGTTAAGGCAATGCAAGGTCTCCTAAAAGATGGAAACCCGATTCCC
TCGGCCATCGCGGCCAACTCCGGCATCTACGGAGGTGGAGGTGGATCTGGTGGATCTCCTCCACATATGG
CTTACCCATACGATGTTCCAGATTACGCTCCTCCAAAGCTTGGATCCGAATTCCCGGGTCGACTCGAGAC
TGAGAGAATTGTGGAGCCCCCAGAAAATATCCAGGAGAAAATTGCTTTTATTTTCAATAATCTCTCACAG
TCAAATATGACACAAAAGGTTGAAGAGCTAAAGGAAACGGTGAAAGAAGAATTTATGCCTTGGGTTTCAC
AGTATCTGGTTATGAAGAGAGTCAGTATTGAGCCAAACTTTCATAGCCTGTATTCAAACTTCCTTGACAC
GCTGAAGAATCCTGAATTTAACAAGATGGTTCTGAATGAGACCTACAGAAACATTAAAGTGCTCCTGACC
TCTGATAAAGCTGCAGCCAATTTCTCAGATCGTTCTTTGCTGAAGAACTTGGGACATTGGCTAGGAATGA
TCACATTAGCTAAAAACAAACCCATCTTACACACTGACTTGGATGTGAAATCATTGCTGCTAGAGGCTTA
TGTTAAAGGACAACAAGAATTGCTCTATGTAGTGCCCTTTGTTGCCAAAGTCTTAGAATCTAGCATTCGT
AGTGTGGTTTTTAGGCCACCAAACCCTTGGACAATGGCAATTATGAATGTATTAGCTGAGCTACATCAGG
AGCATGACTTAAAGTTAAACTTGAAGTTTGAAATCGAGGTTCTCTGCAAGAACCTTGCATTAGACATCAA
TGAGCTAAAACCTGGAAACCTCCTAAAGGATAAAGATCGCCTGAAGAATTTAGATGAGCAACTCTCTTAG
GCGGCCGCCTAGAGGGCCCTATTCTATAGTGTCACCTAAATGCTAGAGCTCGCTGATCAGCCTCGACTGT
GCCTTCTAGTTGCCAGCCATCTGTTGTTTGCCCCTCCCCCGTGCCTTCCTTGACCCTGGAAGGTGCCACT
CCCACTGTCCTTTCCTAATAAAATGAGGAAATTGCATCGCATTGTCTGAGTAGGTGTCATTCTATTCTGG
GGGGTGGGGTGGGGCAGGACAGCAAGGGGGAGGATTGGGAAGACAATAGCAGGCATGCTGGGGATGCGGT
GGGCTCTATGGCTTCTGAGGCGGAAAGAACCAGCTGGGGCTCTAGGGGGTATCCCC
[124 nt withheld, positions 2437-2560]
C
[91 nt withheld, positions 2562-2652]
A
[49 nt withheld, positions 2654-2702]
CCTTTGACGTTGGAGTCCACGTTCTTT
[37 nt withheld, positions 2730-2766]
ACCCTATCTCGGTCTATTCTTTTGATTTATAAGGGATTTTGCCGATTTCGGCCTATTGGTTAAAAAATGA
GCTGATTTAACAAAAATTTAACGCGAATTAATTCTGTGGAATGTGTGTCAGTTAGGGTGTGGAAAGTCCC
CAGGCTCCCCAGCAGGCAGAAGTATGCAAAGCATGCATCTCAATTAGTCAGCAACCAGGTGTGGAAAGTC
CCCAGGCTCCCCAGCAGGCAGAAGTATGCAAAGCATGCATCTCAATTAGTCAGCAACCATAGTCCCGCCC
CTAACTCCGCCCATCCCGCCCCTAACTCCGCCCAGTTCCGCCCATTCTCCGCCCCATGGCTGACTAATTT
TTTTTATTTATGCAGAGGCCGAGGCCGCCTCTGCCTCTGAGCTATTCCAGAAGTAGTGAGGAGGCTTTTT
TGGAGGCCTAGGCTTTTGCAAAAAGCTCCCGGGAGCTTGTATATCCATTTTCGGATCTGATCAAGAGACA
GGATGAGGATCGTTTCGCATGATTGAACAAGATGGATTGCACGCAGGTTCTCCGGCCGCTTGGGTGGAGA
GGCTATTCGGCTATGACTGGGCACAACAGACAATCGGCTGCTCTGATGCCGCCGTGTTCCGGCTGTCAGC
GCAGGGGCGCCCGGTTCTTTTTGTCAAGACCGACCTGTCCGGTGCCCTGAATGAACTGCAGGACGAGGCA
GCGCGGCTATCGTGGCTGGCCACGACGGGCGTTCCTTGCGCAGCTGTGCTCGACGTTGTCACTGAAGCGG
GAAGGGACTGGCTGCTATTGGGCGAAGTGCCGGGGCAGGATCTCCTGTCATCTCACCTTGCTCCTGCCGA
GAAAGTATCCATCATGGCTGATGCAATGCGGCGGCTGCATACGCTTGATCCGGCTACCTGCCCATTCGAC
CACCAAGCGAAACATCGCATCGAGCGAGCACGTACTCGGATGGAAGCCGGTCTTGTCGATCAGGATGATC
TGGACGAAGAGCATCAGGGGCTCGCGCCAGCCGAACTGTTCGCCAGGCTCAAGGCGCGCATGCCCGACGG
CGAGGATCTCGTCGTGACCCATGGCGATGCCTGCTTGCCGAATATCATGGTGGAAAATGGCCGCTTTTCT
GGATTCATCGACTGTGGCCGGCTGGGTGTGGCGGACCGCTATCAGGACATAGCGTTGGCTACCCGTGATA
TTGCTGAAGAGCTTGGCGGCGAATGGGCTGACCGCTTCCTCGTGCTTTACGGTATCGCCGCTCCCGATTC
GCAGCGCATCGCCTTCTATCGCCTTCTTGACGAGTTCTTCTGAGCGGGACTCTGGGGTTCGAAATGACCG
ACCAAGCGACGCCCAACCTGCCATCACGAGATTTCGATTCCACCGCCGCCTTCTATGAAAGGTTGGGCTT
CGGAATCGTTTTCCGGGACGCCGGCTGGATGATCCTCCAGCGCGGGGATCTCATGCTGGAGTTCTTCGCC
CACCCCAACTTGTTTATTGCAGCTTATAATGGTTACAAATAAAGCAATAGCATCACAAATTTCACAAATA
AAGCATTTTTTTCACTGCATTCTAGTTGTGGTTTGTCCAAACTCATCAATGTATCTTATCATGTCTGTAT
ACCGTCGACCTCTAGCTAGAGCTTGGCGTAATCATGGTCATAGCTGTTTCCTGTGTGAAATTGTTATCCG
CTCACAATTCCACACAACATACGAGCCGGAAGCATAAAGTGTAAAGCCTGGGGTGCCTAATGAGTGAGCT
AACTCACATTAATTGCGTTGCGCTCACTGCCCGCTTTCCAGTCGGGAAACCTGTCGTGCCAGCTGCATTA
ATGAATCGGCCAACGCGCGGGGAGAGGCGGTTTGCGTATTGGGCGCTCTTCCGCTTCCTCGCTCACTGAC
TCGCTGCGCTCGGTCGTTCGGCTGCGGCGAGCGGTATCAGCTCACTCAAAGGCGGTAATACGGTTATCCA
CAGAATCAGGGGATAACGCAGGAAAGAACATGTGAGCAAAAGGCCAGCAAAAGGCCAGGAACCGTAAAAA
GGCCGCGTTGCTGGCGTTTTTCCATAGGCTCCGCCCCCCTGACGAGCATCACAAAAATCGACGCTCAAGT
CAGAGGTGGCGAAACCCGACAGGACTATAAAGATACCAGGCGTTTCCCCCTGGAAGCTCCCTCGTGCGCT
CTCCTGTTCCGACCCTGCCGCTTACCGGATACCTGTCCGCCTTTCTCCCTTCGGGAAGCGTGGCGCTTTC
TCATAGCTCACGCTGTAGGTATCTCAGTTCGGTGTAGGTCGTTCGCTCCAAGCTGGGCTGTGTGCACGAA
CCCCCCGTTCAGCCCGACCGCTGCGCCTTATCCGGTAACTATCGTCTTGAGTCCAACCCGGTAAGACACG
ACTTATCGCCACTGGCAGCAGCCACTGGTAACAGGATTAGCAGAGCGAGGTATGTAGGCGGTGCTACAGA
GTTCTTGAAGTGGTGGCCTAACTACGGCTACACTAGAAGAACAGTATTTGGTATCTGCGCTCTGCTGAAG
CCAGTTACCTTCGGAAAAAGAGTTGGTAGCTCTTGATCCGGCAAACAAACCACCGCTGGTAGCGGTTTTT
TTGTTTGCAAGCAGCAGATTACGCGCAGAAAAAAAGGATCTCAAGAAGATCCTTTGATCTTTTCTACGGG
GTCTGACGCTCAGTGGAACGAAAACTCACGTTAAGGGATTTTGGTCATGAGATTATCAAAAAGGATCTTC
ACCTAGATCCTTTTAAATTAAAAATGAAGTTTTAAATCAATCTAAAGTATATATGAGTAAACTTGGTCTG
ACAGTTACCAATGCTTAATCAGTGAGGCACCTATCTCAGCGATCTGTCTATTTCGTTCATCCATAGTTGC
CTGACTCCCCGTCGTGTAGATAACTACGATACGGGAGGGCTTACCATCTGGCCCCAGTGCTGCAATGATA
CCGCGAGACCCACGCTCACCGGCTCCAGATTTATCAGCAATAAACCAGCCAGCCGGAAGGGCCGAGCGCA
GAAGTGGTCCTGCAACTTTATCCGCCTCCATCCAGTCTATTAATTGTTGCCGGGAAGCTAGAGTAAGTAG
TTCGCCAGTTAATAGTTTGCGCAACGTTGTTGCCATTGCTACAGGCATCGTGGTGTCACGCTCGTCGTTT
GGTATGGCTTCATTCAGCTCCGGTTCCCAACGATCAAGGCGAGTTACATGATCCCCCATGTTGTGCAAAA
AAGCGGTTAGCTCCTTCGGTCCTCCGATCGTTGTCAGAAGTAAGTTGGCCGCAGTGTTATCACTCATGGT
TATGGCAGCACTGCATAATTCTCTTACTGTCATGCCATCCGTAAGATGCTTTTCTGTGACTGGTGAGTAC
TCAACCAAGTCATTCTGAGAATAGTGTATGCGGCGACCGAGTTGCTCTTGCCCGGCGTCAATACGGGATA
ATACCGCGCCACATAGCAGAACTTTAAAAGTGCTCATCATTGGAAAACGTTCTTCGGGGCGAAAACTCTC
AAGGATCTTACCGCTGTTGAGATCCAGTTCGATGTAACCCACTCGTGCACCCAACTGATCTTCAGCATCT
TTTACTTTCACCAGCGTTTCTGGGTGAGCAAAAACAGGAAGGCAAAATGCCGCAAAAAAGGGAATAAGGG
CGACACGGAAATGTTGAATACTCATACTCTTCCTTTTTCAATATTATTGAAGCATTTATCAGGGTTATTG
TCTCATGAGCGGATACATATTTGAATGTATTTAGAAAAATAAACAAATAGGGGTTCCGCGCACATTTCCC
CGAAAAGTGCCACCTGACGTC
Features (pLannotate 1.2.2; 23 found; start..end, strand, type, name):
     28..80      -  misc_feature   bom (fragment): basis of mobility region from pBR322
    235..614     +  enhancer       CMV enhancer: human cytomegalovirus immediate early enhancer
    615..818     +  promoter       CMV promoter: human cytomegalovirus (CMV) immediate early promoter
    814..847     +  LTR            5' LTR (truncated) (fragment): truncated 5' long terminal repeat (LTR) from HIV-1
    863..881     +  promoter       T7 promoter: promoter for bacteriophage T7 RNA polymerase
    904..1290    +  CDS            MS2: bacteriophage MS2 coat protein binds to a specific stem-loop structure in the viral RNA (Peabody, 1993)
   1333..1359    +  CDS            3xHA (fragment): three tandem HA epitope tags
   1396..2097    +  CDS            CNOT1 (fragment): CNOT1_HUMAN - Also known as CDC39, KIAA1007, NOT1. Experimental evidence at protein level: Swiss-Prot protein existence level 1. Scaffolding component of the CCR4-NOT complex which is one of the major cellular mRNA deadenylases and is linked to various cellular processes including bulk mRNA degradation, miRNA-mediated repression, translational repression during translational initiation and general transcription regulation. Additional complex functions may be a consequence of its influence on mRNA expression. Its scaffolding function implies its interaction with the catalytic complex module and
   2123..2141    -  promoter       SP6 promoter: promoter for bacteriophage SP6 RNA polymerase
   2167..2391    +  polyA_signal   bGH poly(A) signal: bovine growth hormone polyadenylation signal
   2395..2416    +  promoter       SV40 promoter (fragment): SV40 enhancer and early promoter
   2437..2865    +  rep_origin     f1 ori (sequence partly withheld): f1 bacteriophage origin of replication; arrow indicates direction of (+) strand synthesis
   2879..3208    +  promoter       SV40 promoter: SV40 enhancer and early promoter
   3275..4066    +  CDS            neo: KKA2_KLEPN - Also known as kan, nptII. Experimental evidence at protein level: Swiss-Prot protein existence level 1. Resistance to kanamycin, neomycin, paromomycin, ribostamycin, butirosin and gentamicin B. From Klebsiella pneumoniae.
   4090..4248    +  CDS            ble (fragment): BLE_KLEPN - Experimental evidence at protein level: Swiss-Prot protein existence level 1. Binding protein with a strong affinity to the bleomycin family of antibiotics. Binds to CL990; an antimitotic-antibiotic compound. From Klebsiella pneumoniae.
   4243..4364    +  polyA_signal   SV40 poly(A) signal: SV40 polyadenylation signal
   4437..4453    -  protein_bind   lac operator: The lac repressor binds to the lac operator to inhibit transcription in E. coli. This inhibition can be relieved by adding lactose or isopropyl-β-D-thiogalactopyranoside (IPTG). lac repressor encoded by lacI
   4461..4491    -  promoter       lac promoter: promoter for the E. coli lac operon
   4506..4527    -  protein_bind   CAP binding site: CAP binding activates transcription in the presence of cAMP. E. coli catabolite activator protein
   4540..4632    -  CDS            lacI (fragment): lac repressor; lacI; The lac repressor binds to the lac operator to inhibit transcription in E. coli. This inhibition can be relieved by adding lactose or isopropyl-β-D-thiogalactopyranoside (IPTG).
   4815..5400    -  rep_origin     ori: high-copy-number ColE1/pMB1/pBR322/pUC origin of replication
   5571..6431    -  CDS            AmpR: β-lactamase; bla; confers resistance to ampicillin, carbenicillin, and related antibiotics
   6432..6536    -  promoter       AmpR promoter: bla
