[The description below was written by a language model from this plasmid's Addgene catalogue record and pLannotate feature annotations shown in this document.]
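Description:
pcDNA3.1-MS2-HA-HsNot1iso1_1085-1317-shRNAres_AC is a mammalian expression plasmid of about 6.6 kb. The catalogue lists its backbone as unknown, but the name and the feature layout are consistent with a pcDNA3.1-type vector. It is maintained in E. coli through a high-copy ColE1/pUC-type origin and selected with ampicillin via the β-lactamase gene; an f1 origin is also present. A separate SV40 early promoter–neo–SV40 poly(A) cassette provides the usual means of G418 selection in mammalian cells. Short annotated fragments (bom, HIV-1 LTR, ble, lacI and lac promoter/operator elements) appear to be backbone remnants or partial matches rather than functional parts.

The expression unit is driven by the CMV immediate-early enhancer and promoter and terminated by the bovine growth hormone polyadenylation signal. T7 and SP6 promoters flank the insert. The annotated coding elements lie in series: the bacteriophage MS2 coat protein, an HA epitope (annotated as a fragment of a 3xHA tag, its length suggesting a single copy), and a fragment of human CNOT1 isoform 1, which the name gives as residues 1085–1317. CNOT1 is the scaffold subunit of the CCR4-NOT deadenylase complex. The "shRNAres" label indicates that the sequence was altered to resist an shRNA against CNOT1, although the record does not describe the changes.

Because the MS2 coat protein binds a specific RNA stem-loop, such a fusion is typically used to tether the protein fragment to a reporter mRNA carrying MS2 binding sites, while the HA tag allows detection. This fits the associated study of mRNA silencing by miRISC and CCR4-NOT, though the record itself states only mammalian expression as the purpose. The depositor sequence may be theoretical rather than fully verified.
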