Addgene plasmid #148412: pcDNA3.1-MS2-HA-HsNot1iso1_1085-1317-shRNAres_AC
Purpose: Mammalian Expression of HsNot1iso1_1085-1317-shRNAres
Depositing lab: Elisa Izaurralde. Depositing organization: Max Planck Institute for Developmental Biology. Publication: miRISC and the CCR4-NOT complex silence mRNA targets independently of 43S ribosomal scanning. Kuzuoglu-Ozturk D, Bhandari D, Huntzinger E, Fauser M, Helms S, Izaurralde E. EMBO J. 2016 Jun 1;35(11):1186-203. doi: 10.15252/embj.201592901. Epub 2016 Mar 23. PubMed 27009120.
Backbone
  Vector backbone: Unknown
  Vector type: Mammalian Expression
Growth in bacteria
  Bacterial resistance: Ampicillin, 100 μg/mL
  Growth temperature: 37°C
  Growth strain: DH5alpha
  Copy number: High Copy
Gene/Insert
  Gene/Insert name: HsNot1iso1_1085-1317-shRNAres
  Species: H. sapiens (human)
  Entrez Gene: CNOT1 (a.k.a. AD-005, CDC39, HPE12, NOT1, NOT1H, VIBOS)
  Cloning method: Unknown
Terms and licenses: Academic/Nonprofit Terms; Industry Terms: Not Available to Industry
Depositor comments: sequence of isoform 1 given by NCBI: NM_016284.4 Plasmids from this collection were made available to the research community and donated after the lab closed. Please note that the sequence provided by the depositing laboratory may be theoretical/predicted or based on Sanger sequencing results. There may be discrepancies between sequencing results obtained by Addgene and the depositor sequence. If an Addgene verified sequence is not available, please contact before placing your order to request that our lab fully sequence the plasmid.
How to cite: pcDNA3.1-MS2-HA-HsNot1iso1_1085-1317-shRNAres_AC was a gift from Elisa Izaurralde (Addgene plasmid # 148412 ; http://n2t.net/addgene:148412 ; RRID:Addgene_148412)
